Addgene plasmid #181830: pcDNA3-Lyn-PlcR
Purpose: Genetically encoded FRET-based sensor for monitoring plasma membrane PI(4,5)P2 dynamics in living cells.
Depositing lab: Jin Zhang. Depositing organization: University of California, San Diego (UCSD). Publication: Fluorescent Biosensors for Multiplexed Imaging of Phosphoinositide Dynamics. Hertel F, Li S, Chen M, Pott L, Mehta S, Zhang J. ACS Chem Biol. 2020 Jan 17;15(1):33-38. doi: 10.1021/acschembio.9b00691. Epub 2020 Jan 6. PubMed 31855412.
Backbone
  Vector backbone: pcDNA3
  Backbone manufacturer: Invitrogen
  Backbone size w/o insert (bp): 5370
  Total vector size (bp): 7377
  Vector type: Mammalian Expression
  Selectable markers: Neomycin (select with G418)
Growth in bacteria
  Bacterial resistance: Ampicillin, 100 μg/mL
  Growth temperature: 37°C
  Growth strain: DH5alpha
  Copy number: High Copy
Gene/Insert
  Gene/Insert name: Lyn-PlcR (alt name: Lyn-EYFP-PH(PLCdelta)-ECFP)
  Insert size (bp): 2007
  Promoter: CMV
  Tag / fusion protein: ECFP (N terminal on insert); EYFP (C terminal on insert); N-terminal targeting sequence from Lyn kinase (N terminal on insert)
  Cloning method: Restriction Enzyme; 5′ cloning site NheI (not destroyed); 3′ cloning site XbaI (not destroyed)
  Sequencing primers: 5′ CMV forward; 3′ BGH reverse
Terms and licenses: Academic/Nonprofit Terms; Industry Terms: Not Available to Industry
How to cite: pcDNA3-Lyn-PlcR was a gift from Jin Zhang (Addgene plasmid # 181830 ; http://n2t.net/addgene:181830 ; RRID:Addgene_181830)
