[The description below was written by a language model from this plasmid's Addgene catalogue record and pLannotate feature annotations shown in this document.]
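Description:
pcDNA3-Lyn-PlcR is a mammalian expression plasmid built on the Invitrogen pcDNA3 backbone that encodes a genetically encoded FRET biosensor for reporting phosphatidylinositol 4,5-bisphosphate, PI(4,5)P2, dynamics at the plasma membrane of living cells. It is propagated in E. coli as a high-copy plasmid through a ColE1/pUC-type origin with ampicillin selection (AmpR under its own bla promoter), and it also carries an f1 phage origin. For mammalian cells, an SV40 early promoter drives a neomycin phosphotransferase gene followed by an SV40 polyadenylation signal, allowing G418 selection of stable transfectants.

The roughly 2 kb insert sits between NheI and XbaI sites downstream of the CMV immediate-early enhancer and promoter (with an adjacent T7 promoter) and is terminated by the bovine growth hormone poly(A) signal. The annotated reading frame runs EYFP, then a fragment of rat phospholipase C delta 1 corresponding to its PI(4,5)P2-binding pleckstrin homology (PH) domain, then ECFP. This matches the alternative name Lyn-EYFP-PH(PLCdelta)-ECFP, although the catalogue's tag fields list the two fluorescent proteins in the opposite N/C orientation. The short N-terminal targeting sequence from Lyn kinase, which the record lists as part of the insert, is not separately annotated in the feature table; such motifs are lipid-modified and anchor the fusion to the plasma membrane. Sandwiching the lipid-binding domain between the cyan donor and yellow acceptor presumably lets PI(4,5)P2 binding alter energy transfer between them, giving a ratiometric readout. The sensor is intended for live-cell imaging of phosphoinositide signalling, including multiplexed use with other biosensors. The sequenced record is slightly shorter than the stated total vector size.
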