Features (pLannotate 1.2.2; 22 found; start..end, strand, type, name):
     28..80      -  misc_feature   bom (fragment): basis of mobility region from pBR322
    235..614     +  enhancer       CMV enhancer: human cytomegalovirus immediate early enhancer
    615..818     +  promoter       CMV promoter: human cytomegalovirus (CMV) immediate early promoter
    814..847     +  LTR            5' LTR (truncated) (fragment): truncated 5' long terminal repeat (LTR) from HIV-1
    863..881     +  promoter       T7 promoter: promoter for bacteriophage T7 RNA polymerase
    946..1662    +  CDS            EYFP: EYFP is a basic (constitutively fluorescent) green/yellow fluorescent protein published in 1996, derived from Aequorea victoria. It is reported to be a very rapidly-maturing weak dimer with high acid sensitivity.
   1669..2127    +  CDS            Plcd1 (fragment): PLCD1_RAT - Experimental evidence at protein level: Swiss-Prot protein existence level 1. The production of the second messenger molecules diacylglycerol (DAG) and inositol 1,4,5-trisphosphate (IP3) is mediated by activated phosphatidylinositol-specific phospholipase C enzymes (PubMed:16000311). Essential for trophoblast and placental development (By similarity). Binds phosphatidylinositol 4,5-bisphosphate (By similarity). From Rattus norvegicus (Rat).
   2194..2913    +  CDS            ECFP: enhanced CFP mammalian codon-optimized
   2951..3175    +  polyA_signal   bGH poly(A) signal: bovine growth hormone polyadenylation signal
   3179..3200    +  promoter       SV40 promoter (fragment): SV40 enhancer and early promoter
   3221..3649    +  rep_origin     f1 ori (sequence partly withheld): f1 bacteriophage origin of replication; arrow indicates direction of (+) strand synthesis
   3663..3992    +  promoter       SV40 promoter: SV40 enhancer and early promoter
   4059..4850    +  CDS            neo: KKA2_KLEPN - Also known as kan, nptII. Experimental evidence at protein level: Swiss-Prot protein existence level 1. Resistance to kanamycin, neomycin, paromomycin, ribostamycin, butirosin and gentamicin B. From Klebsiella pneumoniae.
   4874..5032    +  CDS            ble (fragment): BLE_KLEPN - Experimental evidence at protein level: Swiss-Prot protein existence level 1. Binding protein with a strong affinity to the bleomycin family of antibiotics. Binds to CL990; an antimitotic-antibiotic compound. From Klebsiella pneumoniae.
   5027..5148    +  polyA_signal   SV40 poly(A) signal: SV40 polyadenylation signal
   5221..5237    -  protein_bind   lac operator: The lac repressor binds to the lac operator to inhibit transcription in E. coli. This inhibition can be relieved by adding lactose or isopropyl-β-D-thiogalactopyranoside (IPTG). lac repressor encoded by lacI
   5245..5275    -  promoter       lac promoter: promoter for the E. coli lac operon
   5290..5311    -  protein_bind   CAP binding site: CAP binding activates transcription in the presence of cAMP. E. coli catabolite activator protein
   5324..5416    -  CDS            lacI (fragment): lac repressor; lacI; The lac repressor binds to the lac operator to inhibit transcription in E. coli. This inhibition can be relieved by adding lactose or isopropyl-β-D-thiogalactopyranoside (IPTG).
   5599..6187    -  rep_origin     ori: high-copy-number ColE1/pMB1/pBR322/pUC origin of replication
   6358..7218    -  CDS            AmpR: β-lactamase; bla; confers resistance to ampicillin, carbenicillin, and related antibiotics
   7219..7323    -  promoter       AmpR promoter: bla
>Addgene plasmid #181830 | pcDNA3-Lyn-PlcR | addgene full sequence | sequence record 364215 | Addgene NGS Result
GACGGATCGGGAGATCTCCCGATCCCCTATGGTGCACTCTCAGTACAATCTGCTCTGATGCCGCATAGTT
AAGCCAGTATCTGCTCCCTGCTTGTGTGTTGGAGGTCGCTGAGTAGTGCGCGAGCAAAATTTAAGCTACA
ACAAGGCAAGGCTTGACCGACAATTGCATGAAGAATCTGCTTAGGGTTAGGCGTTTTGCGCTGCTTCGCG
ATGTACGGGCCAGATATACGCGTTGACATTGATTATTGACTAGTTATTAATAGTAATCAATTACGGGGTC
ATTAGTTCATAGCCCATATATGGAGTTCCGCGTTACATAACTTACGGTAAATGGCCCGCCTGGCTGACCG
CCCAACGACCCCCGCCCATTGACGTCAATAATGACGTATGTTCCCATAGTAACGCCAATAGGGACTTTCC
ATTGACGTCAATGGGTGGAGTATTTACGGTAAACTGCCCACTTGGCAGTACATCAAGTGTATCATATGCC
AAGTACGCCCCCTATTGACGTCAATGACGGTAAATGGCCCGCCTGGCATTATGCCCAGTACATGACCTTA
TGGGACTTTCCTACTTGGCAGTACATCTACGTATTAGTCATCGCTATTACCATGGTGATGCGGTTTTGGC
AGTACATCAATGGGCGTGGATAGCGGTTTGACTCACGGGGATTTCCAAGTCTCCACCCCATTGACGTCAA
TGGGAGTTTGTTTTGGCACCAAAATCAACGGGACTTTCCAAAATGTCGTAACAACTCCGCCCCATTGACG
CAAATGGGCGGTAGGCGTGTACGGTGGGAGGTCTATATAAGCAGAGCTCTCTGGCTAACTAGAGAACCCA
CTGCTTACTGGCTTATCGAAATTAATACGACTCACTATAGGGAGACCCAAGCTGGCTAGCGCCACCATGG
GCTGCATCAAGAGCAAGCGCAAGGACAAGAAGCTTATGGTGAGCAAGGGCGAGGAGCTGTTCACCGGGGT
GGTGCCCATCCTGGTCGAGCTGGACGGCGACGTAAACGGCCACAAGTTCAGCGTGTCCGGCGAGGGCGAG
GGCGATGCCACCTACGGCAAGCTGACCCTGAAGTTCATCTGCACCACCGGCAAGCTGCCCGTGCCCTGGC
CCACCCTCGTGACCACCTTCGGCTACGGCCTGCAGTGCTTCGCCCGCTACCCCGACCACATGAAGCAGCA
CGACTTCTTCAAGTCCGCCATGCCCGAAGGCTACGTCCAGGAGCGCACCATCTTCTTCAAGGACGACGGC
AACTACAAGACCCGCGCCGAGGTGAAGTTCGAGGGCGACACCCTGGTGAACCGCATCGAGCTGAAGGGCA
TCGACTTCAAGGAGGACGGCAACATCCTGGGGCACAAGCTGGAGTACAACTACAACAGCCACAACGTCTA
TATCATGGCCGACAAGCAGAAGAACGGCATCAAGGTGAACTTCAAGATCCGCCACAACATCGAGGACGGC
AGCGTGCAGCTCGCCGACCACTACCAGCAGAACACCCCCATCGGCGACGGCCCCGTGCTGCTGCCCGACA
ACCACTACCTGAGCTACCAGTCCGCCCTGAGCAAAGACCCCAACGAGAAGCGCGATCACATGGTCCTGCT
GGAGTTCGTGACCGCCGCCGGGATCACTCTCGGCATGGACGAGCTGTACAAGGGATCCATGGACTCGGGT
AGGGACTTCCTGACCCTGCACGGGCTCCAGGATGACCCGGACCTTCAGGCCCTTCTGAAGGGCAGCCAGC
TTCTGAAGGTGAAGTCCAGCTCGTGGCGTAGGGAACGCTTCTACAAGCTACAGGAGGACTGCAAGACCAT
CTGGCAGGAATCTCGAAAGGTCATGAGGTCCCCGGAGTCGCAGCTGTTCTCCATCGAGGACATTCAGGAG
GTACGGATGGGACACCGCACAGAAGGCCTGGAGAAGTTTGCCCGAGACATCCCCGAGGATCGATGCTTCT
CCATTGTCTTCAAGGACCAGCGCAACACCCTAGACCTCATTGCCCCATCACCAGCTGACGCTCAGCACTG
GGTGCAGGGCCTGCGCAAGATCATCCACCACTCCGGCTCCATGGACCAGCGGCAGAAGCTGCAGCACTGG
ATTCACTCCTGCTTGCGAAAGGCTGATGAATTCGGCGGTAGCGTGGCAGAAGAGGAAGATGACGAGGAAG
AGGACGAGGACGATGGCGGCAGCATGGTGAGCAAGGGCGAGGAGCTGTTCACCGGGGTGGTGCCCATCCT
GGTCGAGCTGGACGGCGACGTAAACGGCCACAAGTTCAGCGTGTCCGGCGAGGGCGAGGGCGATGCCACC
TACGGCAAGCTGACCCTGAAGTTCATCTGCACCACCGGCAAGCTGCCCGTGCCCTGGCCCACCCTCGTGA
CCACCCTGACCTGGGGCGTGCAGTGCTTCAGCCGCTACCCCGACCACATGAAGCAGCACGACTTCTTCAA
GTCCGCCATGCCCGAAGGCTACGTCCAGGAGCGCACCATCTTCTTCAAGGACGACGGCAACTACAAGACC
CGCGCCGAGGTGAAGTTCGAGGGCGACACCCTGGTGAACCGCATCGAGCTGAAGGGCATCGACTTCAAGG
AGGACGGCAACATCCTGGGGCACAAGCTGGAGTACAACTACATCAGCCACAACGTCTATATCACCGCCGA
CAAGCAGAAGAACGGCATCAAGGCCAACTTCAAGATCCGCCACAACATCGAGGACGGCAGCGTGCAGCTC
GCCGACCACTACCAGCAGAACACCCCCATCGGCGACGGCCCCGTGCTGCTGCCCGACAACCACTACCTGA
GCACCCAGTCCGCCCTGAGCAAAGACCCCAACGAGAAGCGCGATCACATGGTCCTGCTGGAGTTCGTGAC
CGCCGCCGGGATCACTCTCGGCATGGACGAGCTGTACAAGTAATCTAGAGGGCCCGTTTAAACCCGCTGA
TCAGCCTCGACTGTGCCTTCTAGTTGCCAGCCATCTGTTGTTTGCCCCTCCCCCGTGCCTTCCTTGACCC
TGGAAGGTGCCACTCCCACTGTCCTTTCCTAATAAAATGAGGAAATTGCATCGCATTGTCTGAGTAGGTG
TCATTCTATTCTGGGGGGTGGGGTGGGGCAGGACAGCAAGGGGGAGGATTGGGAAGACAATAGCAGGCAT
GCTGGGGATGCGGTGGGCTCTATGGCTTCTGAGGCGGAAAGAACCAGCTGGGGCTCTAGGGGGTATCCCC
[124 nt withheld, positions 3221-3344]
C
[91 nt withheld, positions 3346-3436]
A
[49 nt withheld, positions 3438-3486]
CCTTTGACGTTGGAGTCCACGTTCTTT
[37 nt withheld, positions 3514-3550]
ACCCTATCTCGGTCTATTCTTTTGATTTATAAGGGATTTTGCCGATTTCGGCCTATTGGTTAAAAAATGA
GCTGATTTAACAAAAATTTAACGCGAATTAATTCTGTGGAATGTGTGTCAGTTAGGGTGTGGAAAGTCCC
CAGGCTCCCCAGCAGGCAGAAGTATGCAAAGCATGCATCTCAATTAGTCAGCAACCAGGTGTGGAAAGTC
CCCAGGCTCCCCAGCAGGCAGAAGTATGCAAAGCATGCATCTCAATTAGTCAGCAACCATAGTCCCGCCC
CTAACTCCGCCCATCCCGCCCCTAACTCCGCCCAGTTCCGCCCATTCTCCGCCCCATGGCTGACTAATTT
TTTTTATTTATGCAGAGGCCGAGGCCGCCTCTGCCTCTGAGCTATTCCAGAAGTAGTGAGGAGGCTTTTT
TGGAGGCCTAGGCTTTTGCAAAAAGCTCCCGGGAGCTTGTATATCCATTTTCGGATCTGATCAAGAGACA
GGATGAGGATCGTTTCGCATGATTGAACAAGATGGATTGCACGCAGGTTCTCCGGCCGCTTGGGTGGAGA
GGCTATTCGGCTATGACTGGGCACAACAGACAATCGGCTGCTCTGATGCCGCCGTGTTCCGGCTGTCAGC
GCAGGGGCGCCCGGTTCTTTTTGTCAAGACCGACCTGTCCGGTGCCCTGAATGAACTGCAGGACGAGGCA
GCGCGGCTATCGTGGCTGGCCACGACGGGCGTTCCTTGCGCAGCTGTGCTCGACGTTGTCACTGAAGCGG
GAAGGGACTGGCTGCTATTGGGCGAAGTGCCGGGGCAGGATCTCCTGTCATCTCACCTTGCTCCTGCCGA
GAAAGTATCCATCATGGCTGATGCAATGCGGCGGCTGCATACGCTTGATCCGGCTACCTGCCCATTCGAC
CACCAAGCGAAACATCGCATCGAGCGAGCACGTACTCGGATGGAAGCCGGTCTTGTCGATCAGGATGATC
TGGACGAAGAGCATCAGGGGCTCGCGCCAGCCGAACTGTTCGCCAGGCTCAAGGCGCGCATGCCCGACGG
CGAGGATCTCGTCGTGACCCATGGCGATGCCTGCTTGCCGAATATCATGGTGGAAAATGGCCGCTTTTCT
GGATTCATCGACTGTGGCCGGCTGGGTGTGGCGGACCGCTATCAGGACATAGCGTTGGCTACCCGTGATA
TTGCTGAAGAGCTTGGCGGCGAATGGGCTGACCGCTTCCTCGTGCTTTACGGTATCGCCGCTCCCGATTC
GCAGCGCATCGCCTTCTATCGCCTTCTTGACGAGTTCTTCTGAGCGGGACTCTGGGGTTCGAAATGACCG
ACCAAGCGACGCCCAACCTGCCATCACGAGATTTCGATTCCACCGCCGCCTTCTATGAAAGGTTGGGCTT
CGGAATCGTTTTCCGGGACGCCGGCTGGATGATCCTCCAGCGCGGGGATCTCATGCTGGAGTTCTTCGCC
CACCCCAACTTGTTTATTGCAGCTTATAATGGTTACAAATAAAGCAATAGCATCACAAATTTCACAAATA
AAGCATTTTTTTCACTGCATTCTAGTTGTGGTTTGTCCAAACTCATCAATGTATCTTATCATGTCTGTAT
ACCGTCGACCTCTAGCTAGAGCTTGGCGTAATCATGGTCATAGCTGTTTCCTGTGTGAAATTGTTATCCG
CTCACAATTCCACACAACATACGAGCCGGAAGCATAAAGTGTAAAGCCTGGGGTGCCTAATGAGTGAGCT
AACTCACATTAATTGCGTTGCGCTCACTGCCCGCTTTCCAGTCGGGAAACCTGTCGTGCCAGCTGCATTA
ATGAATCGGCCAACGCGCGGGGAGAGGCGGTTTGCGTATTGGGCGCTCTTCCGCTTCCTCGCTCACTGAC
TCGCTGCGCTCGGTCGTTCGGCTGCGGCGAGCGGTATCAGCTCACTCAAAGGCGGTAATACGGTTATCCA
CAGAATCAGGGGATAACGCAGGAAAGAACATGTGAGCAAAAGGCCAGCAAAAGGCCAGGAACCGTAAAAA
GGCCGCGTTGCTGGCGTTTTTCCATAGGCTCCGCCCCCCTGACGAGCATCACAAAAATCGACGCTCAAGT
CAGAGGTGGCGAAACCCGACAGGACTATAAAGATACCAGGCGTTTCCCCCTGGAAGCTCCCTCGTGCGCT
CTCCTGTTCCGACCCTGCCGCTTACCGGATACCTGTCCGCCTTTCTCCCTTCGGGAAGCGTGGCGCTTTC
TCATAGCTCACGCTGTAGGTATCTCAGTTCGGTGTAGGTCGTTCGCTCCAAGCTGGGCTGTGTGCACGAA
CCCCCCGTTCAGCCCGACCGCTGCGCCTTATCCGGTAACTATCGTCTTGAGTCCAACCCGGTAAGACACG
ACTTATCGCCACTGGCAGCAGCCACTGGTAACAGGATTAGCAGAGCGAGGTATGTAGGCGGTGCTACAGA
GTTCTTGAAGTGGTGGCCTAACTACGGCTACACTAGAAGAACAGTATTTGGTATCTGCGCTCTGCTGAAG
CCAGTTACCTTCGGAAAAAGAGTTGGTAGCTCTTGATCCGGCAAACAAACCACCGCTGGTAGCGGTGGTT
TTTTTGTTTGCAAGCAGCAGATTACGCGCAGAAAAAAAGGATCTCAAGAAGATCCTTTGATCTTTTCTAC
GGGGTCTGACGCTCAGTGGAACGAAAACTCACGTTAAGGGATTTTGGTCATGAGATTATCAAAAAGGATC
TTCACCTAGATCCTTTTAAATTAAAAATGAAGTTTTAAATCAATCTAAAGTATATATGAGTAAACTTGGT
CTGACAGTTACCAATGCTTAATCAGTGAGGCACCTATCTCAGCGATCTGTCTATTTCGTTCATCCATAGT
TGCCTGACTCCCCGTCGTGTAGATAACTACGATACGGGAGGGCTTACCATCTGGCCCCAGTGCTGCAATG
ATACCGCGAGACCCACGCTCACCGGCTCCAGATTTATCAGCAATAAACCAGCCAGCCGGAAGGGCCGAGC
GCAGAAGTGGTCCTGCAACTTTATCCGCCTCCATCCAGTCTATTAATTGTTGCCGGGAAGCTAGAGTAAG
TAGTTCGCCAGTTAATAGTTTGCGCAACGTTGTTGCCATTGCTACAGGCATCGTGGTGTCACGCTCGTCG
TTTGGTATGGCTTCATTCAGCTCCGGTTCCCAACGATCAAGGCGAGTTACATGATCCCCCATGTTGTGCA
AAAAAGCGGTTAGCTCCTTCGGTCCTCCGATCGTTGTCAGAAGTAAGTTGGCCGCAGTGTTATCACTCAT
GGTTATGGCAGCACTGCATAATTCTCTTACTGTCATGCCATCCGTAAGATGCTTTTCTGTGACTGGTGAG
TACTCAACCAAGTCATTCTGAGAATAGTGTATGCGGCGACCGAGTTGCTCTTGCCCGGCGTCAATACGGG
ATAATACCGCGCCACATAGCAGAACTTTAAAAGTGCTCATCATTGGAAAACGTTCTTCGGGGCGAAAACT
CTCAAGGATCTTACCGCTGTTGAGATCCAGTTCGATGTAACCCACTCGTGCACCCAACTGATCTTCAGCA
TCTTTTACTTTCACCAGCGTTTCTGGGTGAGCAAAAACAGGAAGGCAAAATGCCGCAAAAAAGGGAATAA
GGGCGACACGGAAATGTTGAATACTCATACTCTTCCTTTTTCAATATTATTGAAGCATTTATCAGGGTTA
TTGTCTCATGAGCGGATACATATTTGAATGTATTTAGAAAAATAAACAAATAGGGGTTCCGCGCACATTT
CCCCGAAAAGTGCCACCTGACGTC
